Addgene plasmid #153845: pGBW-m4252795
Purpose: Mammalian expression plasmid for SARS-CoV-2 S (surface glycoprotein)
Depositing lab: Ginkgo Bioworks & Benjie Chen. Depositing organization: Ginkgo Bioworks.
Backbone
  Vector backbone: pTwist_CMV_Puro_6 with AarI site removed
  Backbone size w/o insert (bp): 6080
  Vector type: Mammalian Expression
  Selectable markers: Puromycin
Growth in bacteria
  Bacterial resistance: Ampicillin, 100 μg/mL
  Growth temperature: 37°C
  Growth strain: DH5alpha
  Copy number: High Copy
Gene/Insert
  Gene/Insert name: SARS-CoV-2 S (surface glycoprotein) (alt names: Spike protein; S protein)
  Species: Severe acute respiratory syndrome coronavirus 2
  Insert size (bp): 3815
  Mutation: wt
  Entrez Gene: S (a.k.a. GU280_gp02, spike glycoprotein)
  Promoter: CMV
  Tag / fusion protein: Cleavable TEV;CBP (C terminal on backbone)
  Cloning method: Unknown
Resource information
  A portion of this plasmid was derived from a plasmid made by: GinkgoBioworks
Depositor comments: NCBI reference sequence: 43740568
How to cite: pGBW-m4252795 was a gift from Ginkgo Bioworks & Benjie Chen (Addgene plasmid # 153845 ; http://n2t.net/addgene:153845 ; RRID:Addgene_153845)
