[The description below was written by a language model from this plasmid's Addgene catalogue record and pLannotate feature annotations shown in this document.]
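Description:
pGBW-m4252795 is a mammalian expression plasmid carrying the wild-type SARS-CoV-2 spike (S, surface glycoprotein) coding sequence in a pTwist_CMV_Puro_6 backbone from which an AarI site has been removed. The sequenced construct is about 10 kb, made up of a roughly 6.1 kb backbone and a 3.8 kb insert. It is maintained in E. coli through a high-copy ColE1/pUC-type origin and an ampicillin resistance (β-lactamase) gene. For selection in mammalian cells it carries a separate cassette in which the human ubiquitin C promoter drives puromycin N-acetyltransferase, followed by a synthetic polyadenylation signal.

The spike open reading frame lies downstream of the CMV immediate-early enhancer and promoter; the annotation software detects the enhancer along with short or truncated CMV promoter matches just upstream of the insert. The catalogue entry lists a backbone-encoded C-terminal tag consisting of a TEV protease cleavage site and a calmodulin-binding peptide (CBP). The feature table picks up only a small CBP fragment immediately after the spike CDS and does not annotate the TEV site separately. In principle, this arrangement allows calcium-dependent capture of the protein on calmodulin resin and subsequent removal of the tag by TEV protease. An SV40 poly(A) signal is annotated downstream of the tag, though on the reverse strand. The expression unit is flanked by β-globin insulator elements and by bacterial and T7 transcription terminators, which help isolate it from neighbouring transcription. The record supports use for transient or puromycin-selected expression of tagged full-length spike protein in mammalian cells, but it does not describe more specific applications.
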