Features (pLannotate 1.2.2; 20 found; start..end, strand, type, name):
      5..3823    +  CDS            S: SPIKE_SARS2 - Experimental evidence at protein level: Swiss-Prot protein existence level 1. [Spike glycoprotein]: May down-regulate host tetherin (BST2) by lysosomal degradation, thereby counteracting its antiviral activity. From Severe acute respiratory syndrome coronavirus 2 (2019-nCoV) (SARS-CoV-2).
   3851..3867    +  CDS            CBP (fragment): calmodulin-binding peptide derived from skeletal muscle myosin light chain kinase; binds calmodulin with nanomolar affinity in the presence of calcium
   3975..4096    -  polyA_signal   SV40 poly(A) signal: SV40 polyadenylation signal
   4119..4188    -  CDS            large T antigen (fragment): large T antigen from SV40 (simian virus 40)
   4211..4257    +  terminator     T7 terminator: transcription terminator for bacteriophage T7 RNA polymerase
   4287..4423    +  terminator     rrnG terminator: transcription terminator from the E. coli ribosomal RNA rrnG operon (Albrechtsen et al., 1991)
   4468..4539    +  misc_feature   3' β-globin insulator: insulator downstream of the human β-globin locus (Farrell et al., 2002)
   4765..5353    -  rep_origin     ori: high-copy-number ColE1/pMB1/pBR322/pUC origin of replication
   5525..5589    -  CDS            bla(M) (fragment): β-lactamase lacking the signal sequence; bla(M); allows cytosolic expression of β-lactamase
   5853..7062    +  promoter       UbC promoter: human ubiquitin C promoter
   7066..7663    +  CDS            PuroR (fragment): puromycin N-acetyltransferase; pac from Streptomyces; confers resistance to puromycin
   7692..7740    +  polyA_signal   poly(A) signal: synthetic polyadenylation signal
   8006..8866    +  CDS            AmpR: β-lactamase; bla; confers resistance to ampicillin, carbenicillin, and related antibiotics
   8879..9015    +  terminator     rrnG terminator: transcription terminator from the E. coli ribosomal RNA rrnG operon (Albrechtsen et al., 1991)
   9167..9238    +  misc_feature   5' β-globin insulator: insulator upstream of the human β-globin locus (Farrell et al., 2002)
   9243..9289    -  terminator     T7 terminator: transcription terminator for bacteriophage T7 RNA polymerase
   9307..9355    -  polyA_signal   poly(A) signal: synthetic polyadenylation signal
   9436..9739    +  enhancer       CMV enhancer: human cytomegalovirus immediate early enhancer
   9812..9829    -  promoter       CMV promoter (fragment): human cytomegalovirus (CMV) immediate early promoter
   9892..9943    +  promoter       CMVd2 promoter: truncated human cytomegalovirus (CMV) immediate early promoter that yields moderately reduced expression relative to the full-length promoter
>Addgene plasmid #153845 | pGBW-m4252795 | addgene full sequence | sequence record 304485 | Addgene NGS Result
CACCATGTTTGTTTTTCTTGTTTTATTGCCACTAGTCTCTAGTCAGTGTGTTAATCTTACAACCAGAACT
CAATTACCCCCTGCATACACTAATTCTTTCACACGTGGTGTTTATTACCCTGACAAAGTTTTCAGATCCT
CAGTTTTACATTCAACTCAGGACTTGTTCTTACCTTTCTTTTCCAATGTTACTTGGTTCCATGCTATACA
TGTCTCTGGGACCAATGGTACTAAGAGGTTTGATAACCCTGTCCTACCATTTAATGATGGTGTTTATTTT
GCTTCCACTGAGAAGTCTAACATAATAAGAGGCTGGATTTTTGGTACTACTTTAGATTCGAAGACCCAGT
CCCTACTTATTGTTAATAACGCTACTAATGTTGTTATTAAAGTCTGTGAATTTCAATTTTGTAATGATCC
ATTTTTGGGTGTTTATTACCACAAAAACAACAAAAGTTGGATGGAAAGTGAGTTCAGAGTTTATTCTAGT
GCGAATAATTGCACTTTTGAATATGTCTCTCAGCCTTTTCTTATGGACCTTGAAGGAAAACAGGGTAATT
TCAAAAATCTTAGGGAATTTGTGTTTAAGAATATTGATGGTTATTTTAAAATATATTCTAAGCACACGCC
TATTAATTTAGTGCGTGATCTCCCTCAGGGTTTTTCGGCTTTAGAACCATTGGTAGATTTGCCAATAGGT
ATTAACATCACTAGGTTTCAAACTTTACTTGCTTTACATAGAAGTTATTTGACTCCTGGTGATTCTTCTT
CAGGTTGGACAGCTGGTGCTGCAGCTTATTATGTGGGTTATCTTCAACCTAGGACTTTTCTATTAAAATA
TAATGAAAATGGAACCATTACAGATGCTGTAGACTGTGCACTTGACCCTCTCTCAGAAACAAAGTGTACG
TTGAAATCCTTCACTGTAGAAAAAGGAATCTATCAAACTTCTAACTTTAGAGTCCAACCAACAGAATCTA
TTGTTAGATTTCCTAATATTACAAACTTGTGCCCTTTTGGTGAAGTTTTTAACGCCACCAGATTTGCATC
TGTTTATGCTTGGAACAGGAAGAGAATCAGCAACTGTGTTGCTGATTATTCTGTCCTATATAATTCCGCA
TCATTTTCCACTTTTAAGTGTTATGGAGTGTCTCCTACTAAATTAAATGATCTCTGCTTTACTAATGTCT
ATGCAGATTCATTTGTAATTAGAGGTGATGAAGTCAGACAAATCGCTCCAGGGCAAACTGGAAAGATTGC
TGATTATAATTATAAATTACCAGATGATTTTACAGGCTGCGTTATAGCTTGGAATTCTAACAATCTTGAT
TCTAAGGTTGGTGGTAATTATAATTACCTGTATAGATTGTTTAGGAAGTCTAATCTCAAACCTTTTGAGA
GAGATATTTCAACTGAAATCTATCAGGCCGGTAGCACACCTTGTAATGGTGTTGAAGGTTTTAATTGTTA
CTTTCCTTTACAATCATATGGTTTCCAACCCACTAATGGTGTTGGTTACCAACCATACAGAGTAGTAGTA
CTTTCTTTTGAACTTCTACATGCACCAGCAACTGTTTGTGGACCTAAAAAGTCTACTAATTTGGTTAAAA
ACAAATGTGTCAATTTCAACTTCAATGGTTTAACAGGCACAGGTGTTCTTACTGAGTCTAACAAAAAGTT
TCTGCCTTTCCAACAATTTGGCAGAGACATTGCTGACACTACTGATGCTGTCCGTGATCCACAGACACTT
GAGATTCTTGACATTACACCATGTTCTTTTGGTGGTGTCAGTGTTATAACACCAGGAACAAATACTTCTA
ACCAGGTTGCTGTTCTTTATCAGGATGTTAACTGCACAGAAGTCCCTGTTGCTATTCATGCAGATCAACT
TACTCCTACTTGGCGTGTTTATTCTACAGGTTCTAATGTTTTTCAAACACGTGCAGGCTGTTTAATAGGG
GCTGAACATGTCAACAACTCATATGAGTGTGACATACCCATTGGTGCAGGTATATGCGCTAGTTATCAGA
CTCAGACTAATTCTCCTCGGCGGGCACGTAGTGTAGCTAGTCAATCCATCATTGCCTACACTATGTCACT
TGGTGCAGAAAATTCAGTTGCTTACTCTAATAACTCTATTGCCATACCCACAAATTTTACTATTAGTGTT
ACCACAGAAATTCTACCAGTGTCTATGACCAAGACATCAGTAGATTGTACAATGTACATTTGTGGTGATT
CAACTGAATGCAGCAATCTTTTGTTGCAATATGGCAGTTTTTGTACACAATTAAACCGTGCTTTAACTGG
AATAGCTGTTGAACAAGACAAAAACACCCAAGAAGTTTTTGCACAAGTCAAACAAATTTACAAAACACCA
CCAATTAAAGATTTTGGTGGTTTTAATTTTTCACAAATATTACCAGATCCATCAAAACCAAGCAAGAGGT
CATTTATTGAAGATCTACTTTTCAACAAAGTGACACTTGCAGATGCTGGCTTCATCAAACAATATGGTGA
TTGCCTTGGTGATATTGCTGCTAGAGACCTCATTTGTGCACAAAAGTTTAACGGCCTTACTGTTTTGCCA
CCTTTGCTCACAGATGAAATGATTGCTCAATACACTTCTGCACTGTTAGCGGGTACAATCACTTCTGGTT
GGACCTTTGGTGCAGGTGCTGCATTACAAATACCATTTGCTATGCAAATGGCTTATAGGTTTAATGGTAT
TGGAGTTACACAGAATGTTCTCTATGAGAACCAAAAATTGATTGCCAACCAATTTAATAGTGCTATTGGC
AAAATTCAAGACTCACTTTCTTCCACAGCAAGTGCACTTGGAAAACTTCAAGATGTGGTCAACCAAAATG
CACAAGCTTTAAACACGCTTGTTAAACAACTTAGCTCCAATTTTGGTGCAATTTCAAGTGTTTTAAATGA
TATCCTTTCACGTCTTGACAAAGTTGAGGCTGAAGTGCAAATTGATAGGTTGATCACAGGCAGACTTCAA
AGTTTGCAGACATATGTGACTCAACAATTAATTAGAGCTGCAGAAATCAGAGCTTCTGCTAATCTTGCTG
CTACTAAAATGTCAGAGTGTGTACTTGGACAATCAAAAAGAGTTGATTTTTGTGGAAAGGGCTATCATCT
TATGTCCTTCCCTCAGTCAGCACCTCATGGTGTAGTCTTCTTGCATGTGACTTATGTCCCTGCACAAGAA
AAGAACTTCACAACTGCTCCTGCCATTTGTCATGATGGAAAAGCACACTTTCCTCGTGAAGGTGTCTTTG
TTTCAAATGGCACACACTGGTTTGTAACACAAAGGAATTTTTATGAACCACAAATCATTACTACAGACAA
CACATTTGTGTCTGGTAACTGTGATGTTGTAATAGGAATTGTCAACAACACAGTTTATGATCCTTTGCAA
CCTGAATTAGACTCATTCAAGGAGGAGTTAGATAAATATTTTAAGAATCATACATCACCAGATGTTGATT
TAGGTGACATCTCTGGCATTAATGCTTCAGTTGTAAACATTCAAAAAGAAATTGACCGCCTCAATGAGGT
TGCCAAGAATTTAAATGAATCTCTCATCGATCTCCAAGAACTTGGAAAGTATGAGCAGTATATAAAATGG
CCATGGTACATTTGGCTAGGTTTTATAGCTGGCTTGATTGCCATAGTAATGGTGACAATTATGCTTTGCT
GTATGACCAGTTGCTGTAGTTGTCTCAAGGGCTGTTGTTCTTGTGGATCCTGCTGCAAATTTGATGAAGA
CGACTCTGAGCCAGTGCTCAAAGGAGTCAAATTACATTACACAGAAAACCTTTACTTTCAGTCGAAGAGG
CGATGGAAAAAGAATTTTATCGCGGTGAGTGCAGCCAACAGATTCAAAAAGATATCCTCGTCTGGTGCCC
TCTAAGCTAGCTTGACTGACTGAGATACAGCGTACCTTCAGCTCACAGACATGATAAGATACATTGATGA
GTTTGGACAAACCACAACTAGAATGCAGTGAAAAAAATGCTTTATTTGTGAAATTTGTGATGCTATTGCT
TTATTTGTAACCATTATAAGCTGCAATAAACAAGTTAACAACAACAATTGCATTCATTTTATGTTTCAGG
TTCAGGGGGAGGTGTGGGAGGTTTTTTAAAGCAAGTAAAACCTCTACAAATGTGGTATTGGCCCATCTCT
ATCGGTATCGTAGCATAACCCCTTGGGGCCTCTAAACGGGTCTTGAGGGGTTTTTTGTGCCCCTCGGGCC
GGATTGCTATCTACCGGCATTGGCGCAGAAAAAAATGCCTGATGCGACGCTGCGCGTCTTATACTCCCAC
ATATGCCAGATTCAGCAACGGATACGGCTTCCCCAACTTGCCCACTTCCATACGTGTCCTCCTTACCAGA
AATTTATCCTTAAGGTCGTCAGCTATCCTGCAGGCGATCTCTCGATTTCGATCAAGACATTCCTTTAATG
GTCTTTTCTGGACACCACTAGGGGTCAGAAGTAGTTCATCAAACTTTCTTCCCTCCCTAATCTCATTGGT
TACCTTGGGCTATCGAAACTTAATTAACCAGTCAAGTCAGCTACTTGGCGAGATCGACTTGTCTGGGTTT
CGACTACGCTCAGAATTGCGTCAGTCAAGTTCGATCTGGTCCTTGCTATTGCACCCGTTCTCCGATTACG
AGTTTCATTTAAATCATGTGAGCAAAAGGCCAGCAAAAGGCCAGGAACCGTAAAAAGGCCGCGTTGCTGG
CGTTTTTCCATAGGCTCCGCCCCCCTGACGAGCATCACAAAAATCGACGCTCAAGTCAGAGGTGGCGAAA
CCCGACAGGACTATAAAGATACCAGGCGTTTCCCCCTGGAAGCTCCCTCGTGCGCTCTCCTGTTCCGACC
CTGCCGCTTACCGGATACCTGTCCGCCTTTCTCCCTTCGGGAAGCGTGGCGCTTTCTCATAGCTCACGCT
GTAGGTATCTCAGTTCGGTGTAGGTCGTTCGCTCCAAGCTGGGCTGTGTGCACGAACCCCCCGTTCAGCC
CGACCGCTGCGCCTTATCCGGTAACTATCGTCTTGAGTCCAACCCGGTAAGACACGACTTATCGCCACTG
GCAGCAGCCACTGGTAACAGGATTAGCAGAGCGAGGTATGTAGGCGGTGCTACAGAGTTCTTGAAGTGGT
GGCCTAACTACGGCTACACTAGAAGAACAGTATTTGGTATCTGCGCTCTGCTGAAGCCAGTTACCTTCGG
AAAAAGAGTTGGTAGCTCTTGATCCGGCAAACAAACCACCGCTGGTAGCGGTGGTTTTTTTGTTTGCAAG
CAGCAGATTACGCGCAGAAAAAAAGGATCTCAAGAAGATCCTTTGATCTTTTCTACGGGGTCTGACGCTC
AGTGGAACGAAAACTCACGTTAAGGGATTTTGGTCATGAGATTATCAAAAAGGATCTTCACCTAGATCCT
TTTAAATTAAAAATGAAGTTTTAAATCAATCTAAAGTATATATGAGTAAACTTGGTCTGACAGTTACCAA
TGCTTAATCAGTGAGGCACCTATCTCAGCGATCTGTCTATTTCGTTCATCCATAGTTGCATTTAAATTTC
CGAACTCTCCAAGGCCCTCGTCGGAAAATCTTCAAACCTTTCGTCCGATCCATCTTGCAGGCTACCTCTC
GAACGAACTATCGCAAGTCTCTTGGCCGGCCTTGCGCCTTGGCTATTGCTTGGCAGCGCCTATCGCCAGG
TATTACTCCAATCCCGAATATCCGAGATCGGGATCACCCGAGAGAAGTTCAACCTACATCCTCAATCCCG
ATCTATCCGAGATCCGAGGAATATCGAAATCGGGGCGCGCCTGGCCTCCGCGCCGGGTTTTGGCGCCTCC
CGCGGGCGCCCCCCTCGTCACGGCGAGCGCTGCCACGTCAGACGAAGGGCGCAGGAGCGTCCTGATCCTT
CCGCCCGGACGCTCAGGACAGCGGCCCGCTGCTCATAAGACTCGGCCTTAGAACCCCAGTATCAGCAGAA
GGACATTTTAGGACGGGACTTGGGTGACTCTAGGGCACTGGTTTTCTTTCCAGAGAGCGGAACAGGCGAG
GAAAAGTAGTCCCTTCTCGGCGATTCTGCGGAGGGATCTCCGTGGGGCGGTGAACGCCGATGATTATATA
AGGACGCGCCGGGTGTGGCACAGCTAGTTCCGTCGCAGCCGGGATTTGGGTCGCGGTTCTTGTTTGTGGA
TCGCTGTGATCGTCACTTGGTGAGTAGCGGGCTGCTGGGCTGGCCGGGGCTTTCGTGGCCGCCGGGCCGC
TCGGTGGGACGGAAGCGTGTGGAGAGACCGCCAAGGGCTGTAGTCTGGGTCCGCGAGCAAGGTTGCCCTG
AACTGGGGGTTGGGGGGAGCGCAGCAAAATGGCGGCTGTTCCCGAGTCTTGAATGGAAGACGCTTGTGAG
GCGGGCTGTGAGGTCGTTGAAACAAGGTGGGGGGCATGGTGGGCGGCAAGAACCCAAGGTCTTGAGCCCT
TCGCTAATGCGGGAAAGCTCTTATTCGGGTGAGATGGGCTGGGCACCATCTGGGGACCCTGACGTGAAGT
TTGTCACTGACTGGAGAACTCGGTTTGTCGTCTGTTGCGGGGGCGGCAGTTATGGCGGTGCCGTTGGGCA
GTGCACCCGTACCTTTGGGAGCGCGCGCCCTCGTCGTGTCGTGACGTCACCCGTTCTGTTGGCTTATAAT
GCAGGGTGGGGCCACCAGCCGGTAGGTGTGCGGTAGGCTTTTCTCCGTCGCAGGACGCAGGGTTCGGGCC
TAGGGTAGGCTCTCCTGAATCGACAGGCGCCGGACCTCTGGTGAGGGGAGGGATAAGTGAGGCGTCAGTT
TCTTTGGTCGGTTTTATGTACCTATCTTCTTAAGTAGCTGAAGCTCCGGTTTTGAACTATGCGCTCGGGG
TTGGCGAGTGTGTTTTGTGAAGTTTTTTAGGCACCTTTTGAAATGTAATCATTTGGGTCAATATGTAATT
TTCAGTGTTAGACTTGTAAATTGTCCGCTAAATTCTGGCCGTTTTTGGCTTTTTTGTTAGACAACATGAC
CGAGTACAAGCCCACGGTGCGCCTCGCCACCCGCGACGACGTCCCCAGGGCCGTACGCACCCTCGCCGCC
GCGTTCGCCGACTACCCCGCCACGCGCCACACCGTCGATCCGGACCGCCACATCGAGCGGGTCACCGAGC
TGCAAGAACTCTTCCTCACGCGCGTCGGGCTCGACATCGGCAAGGTGTGGGTCGCGGACGACGGCGCCGC
GGTGGCGGTCTGGACCACGCCGGAGAGCGTCGAAGCGGGGGCGGTGTTCGCCGAGATCGGCCCGCGCATG
GCCGAGTTGAGCGGTTCCCGGCTGGCCGCGCAGCAACAGATGGAGGGCCTCCTGGCGCCGCACCGGCCCA
AGGAGCCCGCGTGGTTCCTGGCCACCGTCGGCGTCTCGCCCGACCACCAGGGCAAGGGTCTGGGCAGCGC
CGTCGTGCTCCCCGGAGTGGAGGCCGCCGAGCGCGCCGGGGTGCCCGCCTTCCTGGAGACCTCCGCGCCC
CGCAACCTCCCCTTCTACGAGCGGCTCGGCTTCACCGTCACCGCCGACGTCGAGGTGCCCGAAGGACCGC
GCACCTGGTGCATGACCCGCAAGCCCGGTGCCTAGGCTAGTATGTAAGCCTAGTCTTAGATAATAAAATC
GCTATCCATCGAAGATGGATGTGTGTTGGTTTTTTGTGTGTGTAACGCTAGGCGCGCCTGGTGTACCGAG
AACGATCCTCTCAGTGCGAGTCTCGACGATCCATATCGTTGCTTGGCAGTCAGCCAGTCGGAATCCAGCT
TGGGACCCAGGAAGTCCAATCGTCAGATATTGTACTCAAGCCTGGTCACGGCAGCGTACCGATCTGTTTA
AACCTAGATATTGATAGTCTGATCGGTCAACGTATAATCGAGTCCTAGCTTTTGCAAACATCTATCAAGA
GACAGGATCAGCAGGAGGCTTTCGCATGAGTATTCAACATTTCCGTGTCGCCCTTATTCCCTTTTTTGCG
GCATTTTGCCTTCCTGTTTTTGCTCACCCAGAAACGCTGGTGAAAGTAAAAGATGCTGAAGATCAGTTGG
GTGCGCGAGTGGGTTACATCGAACTGGATCTCAACAGCGGTAAGATCCTTGAGAGTTTTCGCCCCGAAGA
ACGCTTTCCAATGATGAGCACTTTTAAAGTTCTGCTATGTGGCGCGGTATTATCCCGTATTGACGCCGGG
CAAGAGCAACTCGGTCGCCGCATACACTATTCTCAGAATGACTTGGTTGAGTATTCACCAGTCACAGAAA
AGCATCTTACGGATGGCATGACAGTAAGAGAATTATGCAGTGCTGCCATAACCATGAGTGATAACACTGC
GGCCAACTTACTTCTGACAACGATTGGAGGACCGAAGGAGCTAACCGCTTTTTTGCACAACATGGGGGAT
CATGTAACTCGCCTTGATCGTTGGGAACCGGAGCTGAATGAAGCCATACCAAACGACGAGCGTGACACCA
CGATGCCTGTAGCAATGGCAACAACCTTGCGTAAACTATTAACTGGCGAACTACTTACTCTAGCTTCCCG
GCAACAGTTGATAGACTGGATGGAGGCGGATAAAGTTGCAGGACCACTTCTGCGCTCGGCCCTTCCGGCT
GGCTGGTTTATTGCTGATAAATCTGGAGCCGGTGAGCGTGGGTCTCGCGGTATCATTGCAGCACTGGGGC
CAGATGGTAAGCCCTCCCGTATCGTAGTTATCTACACGACGGGGAGTCAGGCAACTATGGATGAACGAAA
TAGACAGATCGCTGAGATAGGTGCCTCACTGATTAAGCATTGGTAACCGATTCTAGGTGCATTGGCGCAG
AAAAAAATGCCTGATGCGACGCTGCGCGTCTTATACTCCCACATATGCCAGATTCAGCAACGGATACGGC
TTCCCCAACTTGCCCACTTCCATACGTGTCCTCCTTACCAGAAATTTATCCTTAAGATCCCGAATCGTTT
AAACTCGACTCTGGCTCTATCGAATCTCCGTCGTTTCGAGCTTACGCGAACAGCCGTGGCGCTCATTTGC
TCGTCGGGCATCGAATCTCGTCAGCTATCGTCAGCTTACCTTTTTGGCAGCGATCGCGGCTCCCGACATC
TTGGACCATTAGCTCCACAGGTATCTTCTTCCCTCTAGTGGTCATAACAGCAGCTTCAGCTACCTCTCAA
TTCAAAAAACCCCTCAAGACCCGTTTAGAGGCCCCAAGGGGTTATGCTATCAATCGTTGCGTTACACACA
CAAAAAACCAACACACATCCATCTTCGATGGATAGCGATTTTATTATCTAACTGCTGATCGAGTGTAGCC
AGATCTAGTAATCAATTACGGGGTCATTAGTTCATAGCCCATATATGGAGTTCCGCGTTACATAACTTAC
GGTAAATGGCCCGCCTGGCTGACCGCCCAACGACCCCCGCCCATTGACGTCAATAATGACGTATGTTCCC
ATAGTAACGCCAATAGGGACTTTCCATTGACGTCAATGGGTGGAGTATTTACGGTAAACTGCCCACTTGG
CAGTACATCAAGTGTATCATATGCCAAGTACGCCCCCTATTGACGTCAATGACGGTAAATGGCCCGCCTG
GCATTATGCCCAGTACATGACCTTATGGGACTTTCCTACTTGGCAGTACATCTACGTATTAGTCATCGCT
ATTACCATGCTGATGCGGTTTTGGCAGTACATCAATGGGCGTGGATAGCGGTTTGACTCACGGGGATTTC
CAAGTCTCCACCCCATTGACGTCAATGGGAGTTTGTTTTGGCACCAAAATCAACGGGACTTTCCAAAATG
TCGTAACAACTCCGCCCCATTGACGCAAATGGGCGGTAGGCGTGTACGGTGGGAGGTCTATATAAGCAGA
GCTGGTTTAGTGAACCGTCAGATCAGATCTTTGTCGATCCTACCATCCACTCGACACACCCGCCAGCGGC
CGC
